Addgene plasmid #66957: Beta-2-adrenergic receptor-mCerulean
Purpose: Beta-2-adrenergic receptor tagged with mCerulean on carboxyl terminus
Depositing lab: Catherine Berlot. Depositing organization: Geisinger Health Center. Publication: Live cell imaging of Gs and the beta2-adrenergic receptor demonstrates that both alphas and beta1gamma7 internalize upon stimulation and exhibit similar trafficking patterns that differ from that of the beta2-adrenergic receptor. Hynes TR, Mervine SM, Yost EA, Sabo JL, Berlot CH. J Biol Chem. 2004 Oct 15;279(42):44101-12. Epub 2004 Aug 5. 10.1074/jbc.M405151200 PubMed 15297467.
Backbone
  Vector backbone: Derived from pECFP-N1
  Backbone manufacturer: Clontech
  Backbone size w/o insert (bp): 3954
  Total vector size (bp): 5967
  Vector type: Mammalian Expression
  Selectable markers: Neomycin (select with G418)
Growth in bacteria
  Bacterial resistance: Kanamycin, 50 μg/mL
  Growth temperature: 37°C
  Growth strain: DH10B
  Copy number: High Copy
Gene/Insert
  Gene/Insert name: Beta-2-adrenergic receptor-mCerulean (alt name: ADRB2)
  Species: H. sapiens (human); Aequorea victoria
  Insert size (bp): 2013
  Entrez Gene: ADRB2 (a.k.a. ADRB2R, ADRBR, ARB2, B2AR, BAR, BETA2AR)
  Promoter: CMV
  Tag / fusion protein: mCerulean (C terminal on insert)
  Cloning method: Restriction Enzyme; 5′ cloning site HindIII (not destroyed); 3′ cloning site NotI (not destroyed)
  Sequencing primers: 5′ CMV Forward
Resource information
  A portion of this plasmid was derived from a plasmid made by: Beta-2-adrenergic receptor-GFP was obtained from Gerda Breitweiser, Weis Center for Research, Geisinger Clinic, Danville, PA. Monomeric Cerulean was obtained from David Piston, Vanderbilt University, Nashville, TN.
Terms and licenses: Academic/Nonprofit Terms; Industry Terms: Not Available to Industry
Depositor comments: Reference for monomeric Cerulean: Rizzo MA, Springer GH, Granada B, Piston DW. An improved cyan fluorescent protein variant useful for FRET. Nat Biotechnol. 2004;22(4):445-9. PubMed PMID: 14990965.
How to cite: Beta-2-adrenergic receptor-mCerulean was a gift from Catherine Berlot (Addgene plasmid # 66957 ; http://n2t.net/addgene:66957 ; RRID:Addgene_66957)
