[The description below was written by a language model from this plasmid's Addgene catalogue record and pLannotate feature annotations shown in this document.]
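Description:
Beta-2-adrenergic receptor-mCerulean is a 5,967 bp mammalian expression plasmid built on a Clontech pECFP-N1-derived backbone. It replicates in E. coli at high copy from a ColE1/pUC-type origin and also carries an f1 phage origin. A single Tn5 aminoglycoside phosphotransferase gene (NeoR/KanR) serves both hosts. A bacterial bla-type promoter drives it for kanamycin selection in bacteria, and the adjacent SV40 enhancer/early promoter, with an HSV TK polyadenylation signal downstream, drives it for G418 selection of transfected mammalian cells. The short ble, large T antigen and bGH poly(A) fragments in the feature table appear to be partial annotation matches within backbone sequence rather than functional elements.

The payload is an approximately 2 kb fusion cassette cloned between HindIII and NotI sites. It is expressed from the human cytomegalovirus immediate early enhancer and promoter and terminated by the SV40 polyadenylation signal. The open reading frame encodes the human beta-2-adrenergic receptor (ADRB2), a G protein-coupled receptor that activates adenylate cyclase through G proteins in response to catecholamines. The receptor is joined at its carboxyl terminus, after a short linker, to mCerulean, an improved monomeric cyan fluorescent protein derived from Aequorea victoria and developed as a FRET donor. The annotation also detects a partial FLAG epitope sequence immediately upstream of the receptor coding region. The catalogue entry does not mention this tag, so its function should not be assumed.

The construct is intended for visualising the receptor in living mammalian cells. The associated publication used live-cell imaging to compare receptor trafficking with the internalisation of Gs alpha and beta-gamma subunits after stimulation.
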