Features (pLannotate 1.2.2; 16 found; start..end, strand, type, name):
     61..364     +  enhancer       CMV enhancer: human cytomegalovirus immediate early enhancer
    365..568     +  promoter       CMV promoter: human cytomegalovirus (CMV) immediate early promoter
    591..631     +  misc_feature   MCS (fragment): multiple cloning site
    638..658     +  CDS            FLAG (fragment): FLAG® epitope tag, followed by an enterokinase cleavage site
    659..1894    +  CDS            ADRB2: ADRB2_HUMAN - Also known as ADRB2R, B2AR. Experimental evidence at protein level: Swiss-Prot protein existence level 1. Beta-adrenergic receptors mediate the catecholamine-induced activation of adenylate cyclase through the action of G proteins. The beta-2-adrenergic receptor binds epinephrine with an approximately 30- fold greater affinity than it does norepinephrine. From Homo sapiens (Human).
   1913..2632    +  CDS            mCerulean: enhanced monomeric variant of CFP (Rizzo et al., 2004) mammalian codon-optimized
   2649..2732    +  CDS            large T antigen (fragment): large T antigen from SV40 (simian virus 40)
   2755..2876    +  polyA_signal   SV40 poly(A) signal: SV40 polyadenylation signal
   2910..3338    -  rep_origin     f1 ori (sequence partly withheld): f1 bacteriophage origin of replication; arrow indicates direction of (+) strand synthesis
   3365..3469    +  promoter       AmpR promoter: bla
   3471..3828    +  promoter       SV40 promoter: SV40 enhancer and early promoter
   3863..4657    +  CDS            NeoR/KanR: aminoglycoside phosphotransferase from Tn5; aph(3')-II (or nptII); confers resistance to neomycin, kanamycin, and G418 (Geneticin®)
   4678..4830    +  CDS            ble (fragment): BLE_KLEPN - Experimental evidence at protein level: Swiss-Prot protein existence level 1. Binding protein with a strong affinity to the bleomycin family of antibiotics. Binds to CL990; an antimitotic-antibiotic compound. From Klebsiella pneumoniae.
   4889..4936    +  polyA_signal   HSV TK poly(A) signal: herpes simplex virus thymidine kinase polyadenylation signal (Cole and Stacy, 1985)
   5027..5043    -  polyA_signal   bGH poly(A) signal (fragment): bovine growth hormone polyadenylation signal
   5265..5853    +  rep_origin     ori: high-copy-number ColE1/pMB1/pBR322/pUC origin of replication
>Addgene plasmid #66957 | Beta-2-adrenergic receptor-mCerulean | depositor full sequence | sequence record 115329 | Beta-2-adrenergic receptor-mCerulean sequence 5967 bps
TAGTTATTAATAGTAATCAATTACGGGGTCATTAGTTCATAGCCCATATATGGAGTTCCGCGTTACATAA
CTTACGGTAAATGGCCCGCCTGGCTGACCGCCCAACGACCCCCGCCCATTGACGTCAATAATGACGTATG
TTCCCATAGTAACGCCAATAGGGACTTTCCATTGACGTCAATGGGTGGAGTATTTACGGTAAACTGCCCA
CTTGGCAGTACATCAAGTGTATCATATGCCAAGTACGCCCCCTATTGACGTCAATGACGGTAAATGGCCC
GCCTGGCATTATGCCCAGTACATGACCTTATGGGACTTTCCTACTTGGCAGTACATCTACGTATTAGTCA
TCGCTATTACCATGGTGATGCGGTTTTGGCAGTACATCAATGGGCGTGGATAGCGGTTTGACTCACGGGG
ATTTCCAAGTCTCCACCCCATTGACGTCAATGGGAGTTTGTTTTGGCACCAAAATCAACGGGACTTTCCA
AAATGTCGTAACAACTCCGCCCCATTGACGCAAATGGGCGGTAGGCGTGTACGGTGGGAGGTCTATATAA
GCAGAGCTGGTTTAGTGAACCGTCAGATCCGCTAGCGCTACCGGACTCAGATCTCGAGCTCAAGCTTCGA
AATGGACTACAAGGACGACGATGACAAGGGGCAACCCGGGAACGGCAGCGCCTTCTTGCTGGCACCCAAT
AGAAGCCATGCGCCGGACCACGACGTCACGCAGCAAAGGGACGAGGTGTGGGTGGTGGGCATGGGCATCG
TCATGTCTCTCATCGTCCTGGCCATCGTGTTTGGCAATGTGCTGGTCATCACAGCCATTGCCAAGTTCGA
GCGTCTGCAGACGGTCACCAACTACTTCATCACTTCACTGGCCTGTGCTGATCTGGTCATGGGCCTGGCA
GTGGTGCCCTTTGGGGCCGCCCATATTCTTATGAAAATGTGGACTTTTGGCAACTTCTGGTGCGAGTTTT
GGACTTCCATTGATGTGCTGTGCGTCACGGCCAGCATTGAGACCCTGTGCGTGATCGCAGTGGATCGCTA
CTTTGCCATTACTTCACCTTTCAAGTACCAGAGCCTGCTGACCAAGAATAAGGCCCGGGTGATCATTCTG
ATGGTGTGGATTGTGTCAGGCCTTACCTCCTTCTTGCCCATTCAGATGCACTGGTACCGGGCCACCCACC
AGGAAGCCATCAACTGCTATGCCAATGAGACCTGCTGTGACTTCTTCACGAACCAAGCCTATGCCATTGC
CTCTTCCATCGTGTCCTTCTACGTTCCCCTGGTGATCATGGTCTTCGTCTACTCCAGGGTCTTTCAGGAG
GCCAAAAGGCAGCTCCAGAAGATTGACAAATCTGAGGGCCGCTTCCATGTCCAGAACCTTAGCCAGGTGG
AGCAGGATGGGCGGACGGGGCATGGACTCCGCAGATCTTCCAAGTTCTGCTTGAAGGAGCACAAAGCCCT
CAAGACGTTAGGCATCATCATGGGCACTTTCACCCTCTGCTGGCTGCCCTTCTTCATCGTTAACATTGTG
CATGTGATCCAGGATAACCTCATCCGTAAGGAAGTTTACATCCTCCTAAATTGGATAGGCTATGTCAATT
CTGGTTTCAATCCCCTTATCTACTGCCGGAGCCCAGATTTCAGGATTGCCTTCCAGGAGCTTCTGTGCCT
GCGCAGGTCTTCTTTGAAGGCCTATGGGAATGGCTACTCCAGCAACGGCAACACAGGGGAGCAGAGTGGA
TATCACGTGGAACAGGAGAAAGAAAATAAACTGCTGTGTGAAGACCTCCCAGGCACGGAAGACTTTGTGG
GCCATCAAGGTACTGTGCCTAGCGATAACATTGATTCACAAGGGAGGAATTGTAGTACAAATGACTCACT
GCTGGATCCACCGGTCGCCACCATGGTGAGCAAGGGCGAGGAGCTGTTCACCGGGGTGGTGCCCATCCTG
GTCGAGCTGGACGGCGACGTAAACGGCCACAAGTTCAGCGTGTCCGGCGAGGGCGAGGGCGATGCCACCT
ACGGCAAGCTGACCCTGAAGTTCATCTGCACCACCGGCAAGCTGCCCGTGCCCTGGCCCACCCTCGTGAC
CACCCTGACCTGGGGCGTGCAGTGCTTCGCCCGCTACCCCGACCACATGAAGCAGCACGACTTCTTCAAG
TCCGCCATGCCCGAAGGCTACGTCCAGGAGCGCACCATCTTCTTCAAGGACGACGGCAACTACAAGACCC
GCGCCGAGGTGAAGTTCGAGGGCGACACCCTGGTGAACCGCATCGAGCTGAAGGGCATCGACTTCAAGGA
GGACGGCAACATCCTGGGGCACAAGCTGGAGTACAACGCCATCAGCGACAACGTCTATATCACCGCCGAC
AAGCAGAAGAACGGCATCAAGGCCAACTTCAAGATCCGCCACAACATCGAGGACGGCAGCGTGCAGCTCG
CCGACCACTACCAGCAGAACACCCCCATCGGCGACGGCCCCGTGCTGCTGCCCGACAACCACTACCTGAG
CACCCAGTCCAAGCTGAGCAAAGACCCCAACGAGAAGCGCGATCACATGGTCCTGCTGGAGTTCGTGACC
GCCGCCGGGATCACTCTCGGCATGGACGAGCTGTACAAGTAAAGCGGCCGCGACTCTAGATCATAATCAG
CCATACCACATTTGTAGAGGTTTTACTTGCTTTAAAAAACCTCCCACACCTCCCCCTGAACCTGAAACAT
AAAATGAATGCAATTGTTGTTGTTAACTTGTTTATTGCAGCTTATAATGGTTACAAATAAAGCAATAGCA
TCACAAATTTCACAAATAAAGCATTTTTTTCACTGCATTCTAGTTGTGGTTTGTCCAAACTCATCAATGT
ATCTTAAGGCGTAAATTGTAAGCGTTAATATTTTGTTAAAATTCGCGTTAAATTTTTGTTAAATCAGCTC
ATTTTTTAACCAATAGGCCGAAATCGGCAAAATCCCTTATAAATCAAAAGAATAGACCGAGATAGGGT
[37 nt withheld, positions 3009-3045]
AAAGAACGTGGACTCCAACGTCAAAGG
[49 nt withheld, positions 3073-3121]
T
[91 nt withheld, positions 3123-3213]
G
[124 nt withheld, positions 3215-3338]
CAGGTGGCACTTTTCGGGGAAATGTGCGCGGAACCCCTATTTGTTTATTTTTCTAAATACATTCAAATAT
GTATCCGCTCATGAGACAATAACCCTGATAAATGCTTCAATAATATTGAAAAAGGAAGAGTCCTGAGGCG
GAAAGAACCAGCTGTGGAATGTGTGTCAGTTAGGGTGTGGAAAGTCCCCAGGCTCCCCAGCAGGCAGAAG
TATGCAAAGCATGCATCTCAATTAGTCAGCAACCAGGTGTGGAAAGTCCCCAGGCTCCCCAGCAGGCAGA
AGTATGCAAAGCATGCATCTCAATTAGTCAGCAACCATAGTCCCGCCCCTAACTCCGCCCATCCCGCCCC
TAACTCCGCCCAGTTCCGCCCATTCTCCGCCCCATGGCTGACTAATTTTTTTTATTTATGCAGAGGCCGA
GGCCGCCTCGGCCTCTGAGCTATTCCAGAAGTAGTGAGGAGGCTTTTTTGGAGGCCTAGGCTTTTGCAAA
GATCGATCAAGAGACAGGATGAGGATCGTTTCGCATGATTGAACAAGATGGATTGCACGCAGGTTCTCCG
GCCGCTTGGGTGGAGAGGCTATTCGGCTATGACTGGGCACAACAGACAATCGGCTGCTCTGATGCCGCCG
TGTTCCGGCTGTCAGCGCAGGGGCGCCCGGTTCTTTTTGTCAAGACCGACCTGTCCGGTGCCCTGAATGA
ACTGCAAGACGAGGCAGCGCGGCTATCGTGGCTGGCCACGACGGGCGTTCCTTGCGCAGCTGTGCTCGAC
GTTGTCACTGAAGCGGGAAGGGACTGGCTGCTATTGGGCGAAGTGCCGGGGCAGGATCTCCTGTCATCTC
ACCTTGCTCCTGCCGAGAAAGTATCCATCATGGCTGATGCAATGCGGCGGCTGCATACGCTTGATCCGGC
TACCTGCCCATTCGACCACCAAGCGAAACATCGCATCGAGCGAGCACGTACTCGGATGGAAGCCGGTCTT
GTCGATCAGGATGATCTGGACGAAGAGCATCAGGGGCTCGCGCCAGCCGAACTGTTCGCCAGGCTCAAGG
CGAGCATGCCCGACGGCGAGGATCTCGTCGTGACCCATGGCGATGCCTGCTTGCCGAATATCATGGTGGA
AAATGGCCGCTTTTCTGGATTCATCGACTGTGGCCGGCTGGGTGTGGCGGACCGCTATCAGGACATAGCG
TTGGCTACCCGTGATATTGCTGAAGAGCTTGGCGGCGAATGGGCTGACCGCTTCCTCGTGCTTTACGGTA
TCGCCGCTCCCGATTCGCAGCGCATCGCCTTCTATCGCCTTCTTGACGAGTTCTTCTGAGCGGGACTCTG
GGGTTCGAAATGACCGACCAAGCGACGCCCAACCTGCCATCACGAGATTTCGATTCCACCGCCGCCTTCT
ATGAAAGGTTGGGCTTCGGAATCGTTTTCCGGGACGCCGGCTGGATGATCCTCCAGCGCGGGGATCTCAT
GCTGGAGTTCTTCGCCCACCCTAGGGGGAGGCTAACTGAAACACGGAAGGAGACAATACCGGAAGGAACC
CGCGCTATGACGGCAATAAAAAGACAGAATAAAACGCACGGTGTTGGGTCGTTTGTTCATAAACGCGGGG
TTCGGTCCCAGGGCTGGCACTCTGTCGATACCCCACCGAGACCCCATTGGGGCCAATACGCCCGCGTTTC
TTCCTTTTCCCCACCCCACCCCCCAAGTTCGGGTGAAGGCCCAGGGCTCGCAGCCAACGTCGGGGCGGCA
GGCCCTGCCATAGCCTCAGGTTACTCATATATACTTTAGATTGATTTAAAACTTCATTTTTAATTTAAAA
GGATCTAGGTGAAGATCCTTTTTGATAATCTCATGACCAAAATCCCTTAACGTGAGTTTTCGTTCCACTG
AGCGTCAGACCCCGTAGAAAAGATCAAAGGATCTTCTTGAGATCCTTTTTTTCTGCGCGTAATCTGCTGC
TTGCAAACAAAAAAACCACCGCTACCAGCGGTGGTTTGTTTGCCGGATCAAGAGCTACCAACTCTTTTTC
CGAAGGTAACTGGCTTCAGCAGAGCGCAGATACCAAATACTGTCCTTCTAGTGTAGCCGTAGTTAGGCCA
CCACTTCAAGAACTCTGTAGCACCGCCTACATACCTCGCTCTGCTAATCCTGTTACCAGTGGCTGCTGCC
AGTGGCGATAAGTCGTGTCTTACCGGGTTGGACTCAAGACGATAGTTACCGGATAAGGCGCAGCGGTCGG
GCTGAACGGGGGGTTCGTGCACACAGCCCAGCTTGGAGCGAACGACCTACACCGAACTGAGATACCTACA
GCGTGAGCTATGAGAAAGCGCCACGCTTCCCGAAGGGAGAAAGGCGGACAGGTATCCGGTAAGCGGCAGG
GTCGGAACAGGAGAGCGCACGAGGGAGCTTCCAGGGGGAAACGCCTGGTATCTTTATAGTCCTGTCGGGT
TTCGCCACCTCTGACTTGAGCGTCGATTTTTGTGATGCTCGTCAGGGGGGCGGAGCCTATGGAAAAACGC
CAGCAACGCGGCCTTTTTACGGTTCCTGGCCTTTTGCTGGCCTTTTGCTCACATGTTCTTTCCTGCGTTA
TCCCCTGATTCTGTGGATAACCGTATTACCGCCATGCAT
