>Addgene plasmid #66957 | Beta-2-adrenergic receptor-mCerulean | addgene partial sequence | sequence record 118987 | CMV-F 5'-CGCAAATGGGCGGTAGGCGTG-3'
CCGTCAGATCCGCTAGCGCTACCGGACTCAGATCTCGAGCTCAAGCTTCGAAATGGACTACAAGGACGAC
GATGACAAGGGGCAACCCGGGAACGGCAGCGCCTTCTTGCTGGCACCCAATAGAAGCCATGCGCCGGACC
ACGACGTCACGCAGCAAAGGGACGAGGTGTGGGTGGTGGGCATGGGCATCGTCATGTCTCTCATCGTCCT
GGCCATCGTGTTTGGCAATGTGCTGGTCATCACAGCCATTGCCAAGTTCGAGCGTCTGCAGACGGTCACC
AACTACTTCATCACTTCACTGGCCTGTGCTGATCTGGTCATGGGCCTGGCAGTGGTGCCCTTTGGGGCCG
CCCATATTCTTATGAAAATGTGGACTTTTGGCAACTTCTGGTGCGAGTTTTGGACTTCCATTGATGTGCT
GTGCGTCACGGCCAGCATTGAGACCCTGTGCGTGATCGCAGTGGATCGCTACTTTGCCATTACTTCACCT
TTCAAGTACCAGAGCCTGCTGACCAAGAATAAGGCCCGGGTGATCATTCTGATGGTGTGGATTGTGTCAG
GCCTTACCTCCTTCTTGCCCATTCAGATGCACTGGTACCGGGCCACCCACCAGGAAGCCATCAACTGCTA
TGCCAATGAGACCTGCTGTGACTTCTTCACGAACCAAGCCTATGCCATTGCCTCTTCCATCGTGTCCTTC
TACGTTCCCCTGGTGATCATGGTCTTCGTCTACTCCAGGGTCTTTCAGGAGGCCAAAAGGCAGCTCCAGA
AGA
