>Addgene plasmid #66957 | Beta-2-adrenergic receptor-mCerulean | addgene partial sequence | sequence record 121575 | SV40pA-R 5'-GAAATTTGTGATGCTATTGC-3'
CAACAACAATTGCATTCATTTTATGTTTCAGGTTCAGGGGGAGGTGTGGGAGGTTTTTTAAAGCAAGTAA
AACCTCTACAAATGTGGTATGGCTGATTATGATCTAGAGTCGCGGCCGCTTTACTTGTACAGCTCGTCCA
TGCCGAGAGTGATCCCGGCGGCGGTCACGAACTCCAGCAGGACCATGTGATCGCGCTTCTCGTTGGGGTC
TTTGCTCAGCTTGGACTGGGTGCTCAGGTAGTGGTTGTCGGGCAGCAGCACGGGGCCGTCGCCGATGGGG
GTGTTCTGCTGGTAGTGGTCGGCGAGCTGCACGCTGCCGTCCTCGATGTTGTGGCGGATCTTGAAGTTGG
CCTTGATGCCGTTCTTCTGCTTGTCGGCGGTGATATAGACGTTGTCGCTGATGGCGTTGTACTCCAGCTT
GTGCCCCAGGATGTTGCCGTCCTCCTTGAAGTCGATGCCCTTCAGCTCGATGCGGTTCACCAGGGTGTCG
CCCTCGAACTTCACCTCGGCGCGGGTCTTGTAGTTGCCGTCGTCCTTGAAGAAGATGGTGCGCTCCTGGA
CGTAGCCTTCGGGCATGGCGGACTTGAAGAAGTCGTGCTGCTTCATGTGGTCGGGGTAGCGGGCGAAGCA
CTGCACGCCCCAGGTCAGGGTGGTCACGAGGGTGGGCCAGGGCACGGGCAGCTTGCCGGTGGTGCAGATG
AACTTCAGGGTCAGCTTGCCGTAGGTGGCATCGCCCTCGCCCTCGCCGGACACGCTGAACTTGTGGCCGT
TTACGTCGCCGTCCAGCTCGACCAGGATGGGCACCA
